Addgene plasmid #85705: pcDNAKv10.1mVenus
Purpose: Kv10.1 fused mVenus
Depositing lab: Luis Pardo. Depositing organization: Max Planck Institute for Multidisciplinary Sciences. Publication: Functional K(v)10.1 channels localize to the inner nuclear membrane. Chen Y, Sanchez A, Rubio ME, Kohl T, Pardo LA, Stuhmer W. PLoS One. 2011 May 3;6(5):e19257. doi: 10.1371/journal.pone.0019257. PubMed 21559285.
Backbone
  Vector backbone: pcDNA3
  Vector type: Mammalian Expression
  Selectable markers: Neomycin (select with G418)
Growth in bacteria
  Bacterial resistance: Ampicillin, 100 μg/mL
  Growth temperature: 37°C
  Growth strain: DH5alpha
  Copy number: High Copy
Gene/Insert
  Gene/Insert name: KCNH1 (alt name: Eag1)
  Species: H. sapiens (human)
  Insert size (bp): 3600
  Entrez Gene: KCNH1 (a.k.a. EAG, EAG1, Kv10.1, TMBTS, ZLS1, h-eag, hEAG, hEAG1)
  Promoter: CMV
  Tag / fusion protein: mVenus (C terminal on insert)
  Cloning method: Restriction Enzyme; 5′ cloning site unknown (unknown if destroyed); 3′ cloning site unknown (unknown if destroyed)
  Sequencing primers: 5′ CMV-F; 3′ EGFP-N
Terms and licenses: Academic/Nonprofit Terms; Industry Terms: Not Available to Industry
How to cite: pcDNAKv10.1mVenus was a gift from Luis Pardo (Addgene plasmid # 85705 ; http://n2t.net/addgene:85705 ; RRID:Addgene_85705)
