[The description below was written by a language model from this plasmid's Addgene catalogue record and pLannotate feature annotations shown in this document.]
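Description:
pcDNAKv10.1mVenus is a mammalian expression plasmid built on the pcDNA3 backbone (about 9.2 kb in the depositor's full sequence) that produces the voltage-gated potassium channel Kv10.1 (KCNH1, also called Eag1) fused at its C terminus to the yellow fluorescent protein mVenus. It is propagated in E. coli through a high-copy ColE1/pUC-type origin with ampicillin selection from the AmpR (β-lactamase) gene. An f1 origin is also present, a standard pcDNA3 element that allows single-stranded DNA production. For stable selection in mammalian cells, an SV40 early promoter drives the neomycin phosphotransferase gene, followed by an SV40 poly(A) signal, conferring G418 resistance.

The expression cassette is driven by the human CMV immediate-early enhancer and promoter. Between the promoter and the coding region lie short multiple-cloning-site remnants and a Xenopus β-globin 5′-UTR, a translational enhancer that probably reflects earlier subcloning from an oocyte expression vector. The channel open reading frame runs almost directly into the Venus coding sequence, and the transcript terminates at the bovine growth hormone poly(A) signal. An SP6 promoter sits in reverse orientation downstream of the insert.

The catalogue lists the insert as human KCNH1, whereas the automated annotation matched the coding sequence to the rat Kcnh1 protein entry. This may simply reflect high conservation between the orthologues, but the record does not resolve it. The cloning sites are not recorded either.

The fusion lets the channel be visualised by fluorescence in transfected cells, and the associated publication concerns localisation of functional Kv10.1 channels to the inner nuclear membrane.
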