Features (pLannotate 1.2.2; 23 found; start..end, strand, type, name):
     36..80      -  misc_feature   bom (fragment): basis of mobility region from pBR322
    235..614     +  enhancer       CMV enhancer: human cytomegalovirus immediate early enhancer
    615..818     +  promoter       CMV promoter: human cytomegalovirus (CMV) immediate early promoter
    852..872     -  misc_feature   MCS (fragment): pBluescript multiple cloning site
    889..931     +  5'UTR          Xenopus globin 5'-UTR: translational enhancer from the 5'-UTR of the major beta-globin gene of Xenopus laevis
    946..963     +  misc_feature   MCS (fragment): pBluescript multiple cloning site
   1001..3886    +  CDS            Kcnh1: KCNH1_RAT - Also known as Eag From Rattus norvegicus (Rat).
   3896..4615    +  CDS            Venus: yellow fluorescent protein (YFP) with fast and efficient maturation (Nagai et al., 2002) mammalian codon-optimized
   4707..4725    -  promoter       SP6 promoter: promoter for bacteriophage SP6 RNA polymerase
   4751..4975    +  polyA_signal   bGH poly(A) signal: bovine growth hormone polyadenylation signal
   4979..5000    +  promoter       SV40 promoter (fragment): SV40 enhancer and early promoter
   5021..5449    +  rep_origin     f1 ori (sequence partly withheld): f1 bacteriophage origin of replication; arrow indicates direction of (+) strand synthesis
   5463..5793    +  promoter       SV40 promoter: SV40 enhancer and early promoter
   5860..6651    +  CDS            neo: KKA2_KLEPN - Also known as kan, nptII. Experimental evidence at protein level: Swiss-Prot protein existence level 1. Resistance to kanamycin, neomycin, paromomycin, ribostamycin, butirosin and gentamicin B. From Klebsiella pneumoniae.
   6675..6833    +  CDS            ble (fragment): BLE_KLEPN - Experimental evidence at protein level: Swiss-Prot protein existence level 1. Binding protein with a strong affinity to the bleomycin family of antibiotics. Binds to CL990; an antimitotic-antibiotic compound. From Klebsiella pneumoniae.
   6828..6949    +  polyA_signal   SV40 poly(A) signal: SV40 polyadenylation signal
   7022..7038    -  protein_bind   lac operator: The lac repressor binds to the lac operator to inhibit transcription in E. coli. This inhibition can be relieved by adding lactose or isopropyl-β-D-thiogalactopyranoside (IPTG). lac repressor encoded by lacI
   7046..7076    -  promoter       lac promoter: promoter for the E. coli lac operon
   7091..7112    -  protein_bind   CAP binding site: CAP binding activates transcription in the presence of cAMP. E. coli catabolite activator protein
   7125..7217    -  CDS            lacI (fragment): lac repressor; lacI; The lac repressor binds to the lac operator to inhibit transcription in E. coli. This inhibition can be relieved by adding lactose or isopropyl-β-D-thiogalactopyranoside (IPTG).
   7400..7988    -  rep_origin     ori: high-copy-number ColE1/pMB1/pBR322/pUC origin of replication
   8159..9019    -  CDS            AmpR: β-lactamase; bla; confers resistance to ampicillin, carbenicillin, and related antibiotics
   9020..9124    -  promoter       AmpR promoter: bla
>Addgene plasmid #85705 | pcDNAKv10.1mVenus | depositor full sequence | sequence record 167498 | pcDNAKv10.1mVenus sequence 9155 bps
GACGGATCGGGAGATCTCCCGATCCCCTATGGTCGACTCTCAGTACAATCTGCTCTGATGCCGCATAGTT
AAGCCAGTATCTGCTCCCTGCTTGTGTGTTGGAGGTCGCTGAGTAGTGCGCGAGCAAAATTTAAGCTACA
ACAAGGCAAGGCTTGACCGACAATTGCATGAAGAATCTGCTTAGGGTTAGGCGTTTTGCGCTGCTTCGCG
ATGTACGGGCCAGATATACGCGTTGACATTGATTATTGACTAGTTATTAATAGTAATCAATTACGGGGTC
ATTAGTTCATAGCCCATATATGGAGTTCCGCGTTACATAACTTACGGTAAATGGCCCGCCTGGCTGACCG
CCCAACGACCCCCGCCCATTGACGTCAATAATGACGTATGTTCCCATAGTAACGCCAATAGGGACTTTCC
ATTGACGTCAATGGGTGGACTATTTACGGTAAACTGCCCACTTGGCAGTACATCAAGTGTATCATATGCC
AAGTACGCCCCCTATTGACGTCAATGACGGTAAATGGCCCGCCTGGCATTATGCCCAGTACATGACCTTA
TGGGACTTTCCTACTTGGCAGTACATCTACGTATTAGTCATCGCTATTACCATGGTGATGCGGTTTTGGC
AGTACATCAATGGGCGTGGATAGCGGTTTGACTCACGGGGATTTCCAAGTCTCCACCCCATTGACGTCAA
TGGGAGTTTGTTTTGGCACCAAAATCAACGGGACTTTCCAAAATGTCGTAACAACTCCGCCCCATTGACG
CAAATGGGCGGTAGGCGTGTACGGTGGGAGGTCTATATAAGCAGAGCTCGTTTAGTGAACCGTCAGAATT
AATTCAGATCTGGTACCGGGCCCCCCCTCGAGCTCGGTACCCAGCTTGCTTGTTCTTTTTGCAGAAGCTC
AGAATAAACGCTCAACTTTGGCAGATCAATTCCCCCCACCGCGGTGGCGGCCGGAATTCCGGGCCCGCCG
GACCCCGAGCTGCTGGGAGGATGACCATGGCTGGGGGCAGGAGGGGACTAGTGGCCCCTCAAAACACGTT
TCTGGAGAATATTGTTCGGCGGTCCAATGATACTAATTTTGTGTTGGGGAATGCTCAGATAGTGGACTGG
CCTATTGTGTACAGCAATGATGGATTTTGCAAGCTGTCTGGCTATCACAGGGCAGAAGTGATGCAAAAAA
GCAGCACCTGCAGTTTTATGTATGGGGAGCTGACTGATAAAGACACGATTGAAAAAGTGCGGCAAACATT
TGAGAACTATGAGATGAATTCCTTTGAAATTCTGATGTACAAGAAGAACAGGACACCTGTGTGGTTCTTT
GTGAAAATTGCTCCAATTCGAAACGAACAGGATAAAGTGGTTTTATTTCTTTGCACTTTCAGTGACATAA
CAGCTTTCAAACAGCCAATTGAGGATGATTCATGTAAAGGCTGGGGGAAGTTTGCTCGGCTGACAAGAGC
ACTGACAAGCAGCAGGGGTGTCCTGCAGCAGCTGGCTCCAAGCGTGCAAAAAGGCGAGAATGTCCACAAG
CACTCCCGCCTGGCAGAGGTCCTACAGCTGGGCTCAGACATCCTTCCCCAGTACAAGCAAGAGGCACCAA
AGACTCCCCCTCACATCATCTTACATTATTGTGTTTTTAAGACCACGTGGGATTGGATCATCTTGATCTT
GACCTTCTATACAGCCATCTTGGTCCCTTATAATGTCTCCTTCAAAACCAGGCAGAATAATGTGGCCTGG
CTGGTTGTTGATAGCATCGTGGATGTTATCTTTTTGGTGGACATTGTGCTCAATTTTCATACCACCTTTG
TTGGACCAGCAGGGGAGGTGATTTCTGACCCCAAACTTATCCGCATGAACTACCTGAAGACGTGGTTTGT
GATTGACCTTCTGTCCTGTTTGCCATATGATGTCATCAACGCTTTTGAGAACGTGGATGAGGGCATCAGC
AGCCTGTTCAGCTCTCTAAAAGTTGTCCGGCTGCTCCGTCTTGGGCGAGTGGCCCGTAAGCTGGACCACT
ACATTGAATATGGAGCTGCTGTGCTGGTCCTGCTGGTGTGTGTGTTTGGGCTGGCTGCACACTGGATGGC
CTGCATCTGGTACAGCATTGGGGACTATGAGATCTTTGACGAGGACACCAAGACAATCCGCAACAACAGC
TGGCTGTACCAACTAGCGATGGACATTGGCACCCCTTACCAGTTTAATGGGTCTGGCTCAGGGAAGTGGG
AAGGTGGTCCCAGCAAGAATTCTGTCTACATCTCCTCGTTGTATTTCACAATGACCAGCCTCACCAGTGT
GGGCTTTGGGAACATCGCCCCATCCACAGACATTGAGAAGATCTTTGCAGTGGCCATCATGATGATTGGC
TCACTTCTCTATGCCACCATCTTCGGGAATGTGACGACTATTTTCCAACAGATGTATGCCAACACCAACA
GATACCATGAGATGCTCAACAGTGTTCGGGACTTCCTGAAGCTCTACCAGGTGCCAAAAGGATTGAGTGA
GCGAGTAATGGATTATATTGTGTCCACTTGGTCCATGTCCAGAGGCATTGACACAGAGAAGGTCCTGCAG
ATCTGCCCCAAGGACATGAGAGCCGACATCTGCGTGCACCTGAACCGCAAGGTGTTCAAGGAGCACCCGG
CCTTCCGGCTGGCCAGTGATGGCTGCCTCCGGGCACTGGCCATGGAGTTCCAGACGGTGCACTGTGCCCC
AGGGGACCTCATCTACCATGCAGGAGAGAGCGTTGACAGCCTCTGCTTTGTGGTTTCTGGCTCCCTGGAG
GTGATCCAAGATGATGAGGTGGTGGCCATTCTAGGAAAAGGAGACGTGTTTGGAGATGTGTTCTGGAAGG
AAGCCACCCTTGCCCAGTCCTGTGCCAATGTTAGGGCCTTGACCTACTGTGATCTGCATGTGATCAAGCG
GGATGCCCTGCAGAAAGTGCTGGAATTCTACACGGCCTTCTCCCATTCCTTCTCCCGGAACCTGATTCTG
ACGTACAACTTGAGGAAGAGGATTGTGTTCCGGAAGATCAGCGATGTGAAACGTGAAGAGGAAGAACGCA
TGAAACGAAAGAATGAGGCCCCCCTGATCTTGCCCCCGGACCACCCTGTCCGGCGCCTCTTCCAGAGATT
CCGACAGCAGAAAGAGGCCAGGCTGGCAGCTGAGAGAGGGGGCCGGGACCTGGATGACCTAGATGTGGAG
AAGGGCAATGTCCTTACAGAGCATGCCTCCGCCAACCACAGCCTCGTGAAGGCCAGCGTGGTCACCGTGC
GTGAGAGTCCTGCCACGCCCGTATCCTTCCAGGCAGCCTCCACCTCCGGGGTGCCAGACCACGCAAAGCT
ACAGGCGCCAGGGTCCGAGTGCCTGGGCCCCAAGGGGGGCGGGGGCGATTGTGCCAAGCGCAAAAGCTGG
GCCCGCTTCAAAGATGCTTGCGGGAAGAGTGAGGACTGGAACAAGGTGTCCAAGGCTGAGTCGATGGAGA
CACTTCCCGAGAGGACAAAAGCGTCAGGCGAGGCCACACTGAAGAAGACAGACTCGTGTGACAGTGGCAT
CACCAAGAGCGACTTGCGCCTGGACAACGTGGGTGAGGCCAGGAGTCCCCAGGATCGGAGTCCCATCCTG
GCAGAGGTCAAGCATTCGTTCTACCCCATCCCTGAGCAGACGCTGCAGGCCACAGTCCTGGAGGTGAGGC
ACGAGCTGAAGGAGGACATCAAGGCCTTAAACGCCAAAATGACCAATATTGAGAAACAGCTCTCTGAGAT
ACTCAGGATATTAACTTCCAGAAGATCCTCTCAGTCTCCTCAGGAGTTGTTTGAAATATCGAGGCCACAG
TCCCCAGAATCAGAGAGAGACATTTTTGGAGCCAGCGCGGCCGCCATGGTGAGCAAGGGCGAGGAGCTGT
TCACCGGGGTGGTGCCCATCCTGGTCGAGCTGGACGGCGACGTAAACGGCCACAAGTTCAGCGTGTCCGG
CGAGGGCGAGGGCGATGCCACCTACGGCAAGCTGACCCTGAAGCTGATCTGCACCACCGGCAAGCTGCCC
GTGCCCTGGCCCACCCTCGTGACCACCCTGGGCTACGGCCTGCAGTGCTTCGCCCGCTACCCCGACCACA
TGAAGCAGCACGACTTCTTCAAGTCCGCCATGCCCGAAGGCTACGTCCAGGAGCGCACCATCTTCTTCAA
GGACGACGGCAACTACAAGACCCGCGCCGAGGTGAAGTTCGAGGGCGACACCCTGGTGAACCGCATCGAG
CTGAAGGGCATCGACTTCAAGGAGGACGGCAACATCCTGGGGCACAAGCTGGAGTACAACTACAACAGCC
ACAACGTCTATATCACCGCCGACAAGCAGAAGAACGGCATCAAGGCCAACTTCAAGATCCGCCACAACAT
CGAGGACGGCGGCGTGCAGCTCGCCGACCACTACCAGCAGAACACCCCCATCGGCGACGGCCCCGTGCTG
CTGCCCGACAACCACTACCTGAGCTACCAGTCCGCCCTGAGCAAAGACCCCAACGAGAAGCGCGATCACA
TGGTCCTGCTGGAGTTCGTGACCGCCGCCGGGATCACTCTCGGCATGGACGAGCTGTACAAGTAAGGATC
CACTAGTAACGGCCGCCAGTGTGCTGGAATTCTGCAGATATCCATCACACTGGCGGCCGCTCGAGCATGC
ATCTAGAGGGCCCTATTCTATAGTGTCACCTAAATGCTAGAGCTCGCTGATCAGCCTCGACTGTGCCTTC
TAGTTGCCAGCCATCTGTTGTTTGCCCCTCCCCCGTGCCTTCCTTGACCCTGGAAGGTGCCACTCCCACT
GTCCTTTCCTAATAAAATGAGGAAATTGCATCGCATTGTCTGAGTAGGTGTCATTCTATTCTGGGGGGTG
GGGTGGGGCAGGACAGCAAGGGGGAGGATTGGGAAGACAATAGCAGGCATGCTGGGGATGCGGTGGGCTC
TATGGCTTCTGAGGCGGAAAGAACCAGCTGGGGCTCTAGGGGGTATCCCC
[124 nt withheld, positions 5021-5144]
C
[32 nt withheld, positions 5146-5177]
CA
[57 nt withheld, positions 5180-5236]
A
[49 nt withheld, positions 5238-5286]
CCTTTGACGTTGGAGTCCACGTTCTTT
[37 nt withheld, positions 5314-5350]
ACCCTATCTCGGTCTATTCTTTTGATTTATAAGGGATTTTGGGGATTTCGGCCTATTGGTTAAAAAATGA
GCTGATTTAACAAAAATTTAACGCGAATTAATTCTGTGGAATGTGTGTCAGTTAGGGTGTGGAAAGTCCC
CAGGCTCCCCAGGCAGGCAGAAGTATGCAAAGCATGCATCTCAATTAGTCAGCAACCAGGTGTGGAAAGT
CCCCAGGCTCCCCAGCAGGCAGAAGTATGCAAAGCATGCATCTCAATTAGTCAGCAACCATAGTCCCGCC
CCTAACTCCGCCCATCCCGCCCCTAACTCCGCCCAGTTCCGCCCATTCTCCGCCCCATGGCTGACTAATT
TTTTTTATTTATGCAGAGGCCGAGGCCGCCTCTGCCTCTGAGCTATTCCAGAAGTAGTGAGGAGGCTTTT
TTGGAGGCCTAGGCTTTTGCAAAAAGCTCCCGGGAGCTTGTATATCCATTTTCGGATCTGATCAAGAGAC
AGGATGAGGATCGTTTCGCATGATTGAACAAGATGGATTGCACGCAGGTTCTCCGGCCGCTTGGGTGGAG
AGGCTATTCGGCTATGACTGGGCACAACAGACAATCGGCTGCTCTGATGCCGCCGTGTTCCGGCTGTCAG
CGCAGGGGCGCCCGGTTCTTTTTGTCAAGACCGACCTGTCCGGTGCCCTGAATGAACTGCAGGACGAGGC
AGCGCGGCTATCGTGGCTGGCCACGACGGGCGTTCCTTGCGCAGCTGTGCTCGACGTTGTCACTGAAGCG
GGAAGGGACTGGCTGCTATTGGGCGAAGTGCCGGGGCAGGATCTCCTGTCATCTCACCTTGCTCCTGCCG
AGAAAGTATCCATCATGGCTGATGCAATGCGGCGGCTGCATACGCTTGATCCGGCTACCTGCCCATTCGA
CCACCAAGCGAAACATCGCATCGAGCGAGCACGTACTCGGATGGAAGCCGGTCTTGTCGATCAGGATGAT
CTGGACGAAGAGCATCAGGGGCTCGCGCCAGCCGAACTGTTCGCCAGGCTCAAGGCGCGCATGCCCGACG
GCGAGGATCTCGTCGTGACCCATGGCGATGCCTGCTTGCCGAATATCATGGTGGAAAATGGCCGCTTTTC
TGGATTCATCGACTGTGGCCGGCTGGGTGTGGCGGACCGCTATCAGGACATAGCGTTGGCTACCCGTGAT
ATTGCTGAAGAGCTTGGCGGCGAATGGGCTGACCGCTTCCTCGTGCTTTACGGTATCGCCGCTCCCGATT
CGCAGCGCATCGCCTTCTATCGCCTTCTTGACGAGTTCTTCTGAGCGGGACTCTGGGGTTCGAAATGACC
GACCAAGCGACGCCCAACCTGCCATCACGAGATTTCGATTCCACCGCCGCCTTCTATGAAAGGTTGGGCT
TCGGAATCGTTTTCCGGGACGCCGGCTGGATGATCCTCCAGCGCGGGGATCTCATGCTGGAGTTCTTCGC
CCACCCCAACTTGTTTATTGCAGCTTATAATGGTTACAAATAAAGCAATAGCATCACAAATTTCACAAAT
AAAGCATTTTTTTCACTGCATTCTAGTTGTGGTTTGTCCAAACTCATCAATGTATCTTATCATGTCTGTA
TACCGTCGACCTCTAGCTAGAGCTTGGCGTAATCATGGTCATAGCTGTTTCCTGTGTGAAATTGTTATCC
GCTCACAATTCCACACAACATACGAGCCGGAAGCATAAAGTGTAAAGCCTGGGGTGCCTAATGAGTGAGC
TAACTCACATTAATTGCGTTGCGCTCACTGCCCGCTTTCCAGTCGGGAAACCTGTCGTGCCAGCTGCATT
AATGAATCGGCCAACGCGCGGGGAGAGGCGGTTTGCGTATTGGGCGCTCTTCCGCTTCCTCGCTCACTGA
CTCGCTGCGCTCGGTCGTTCGGCTGCGGCGAGCGGTATCAGCTCACTCAAAGGCGGTAATACGGTTATCC
ACAGAATCAGGGGATAACGCAGGAAAGAACATGTGAGCAAAAGGCCAGCAAAAGGCCAGGAACCGTAAAA
AGGCCGCGTTGCTGGCGTTTTTCCATAGGCTCCGCCCCCCTGACGAGCATCACAAAAATCGACGCTCAAG
TCAGAGGTGGCGAAACCCGACAGGACTATAAAGATACCAGGCGTTTCCCCCTGGAAGCTCCCTCGTGCGC
TCTCCTGTTCCGACCCTGCCGCTTACCGGATACCTGTCCGCCTTTCTCCCTTCGGGAAGCGTGGCGCTTT
CTCAATGCTCACGCTGTAGGTATCTCAGTTCGGTGTAGGTCGTTCGCTCCAAGCTGGGCTGTGTGCACGA
ACCCCCCGTTCAGCCCGACCGCTGCGCCTTATCCGGTAACTATCGTCTTGAGTCCAACCCGGTAAGACAC
GACTTATCGCCACTGGCAGCAGCCACTGGTAACAGGATTAGCAGAGCGAGGTATGTAGGCGGTGCTACAG
AGTTCTTGAAGTGGTGGCCTAACTACGGCTACACTAGAAGGACAGTATTTGGTATCTGCGCTCTGCTGAA
GCCAGTTACCTTCGGAAAAAGAGTTGGTAGCTCTTGATCCGGCAAACAAACCACCGCTGGTAGCGGTGGT
TTTTTTGTTTGCAAGCAGCAGATTACGCGCAGAAAAAAAGGATCTCAAGAAGATCCTTTGATCTTTTCTA
CGGGGTCTGACGCTCAGTGGAACGAAAACTCACGTTAAGGGATTTTGGTCATGAGATTATCAAAAAGGAT
CTTCACCTAGATCCTTTTAAATTAAAAATGAAGTTTTAAATCAATCTAAAGTATATATGAGTAAACTTGG
TCTGACAGTTACCAATGCTTAATCAGTGAGGCACCTATCTCAGCGATCTGTCTATTTCGTTCATCCATAG
TTGCCTGACTCCCCGTCGTGTAGATAACTACGATACGGGAGGGCTTACCATCTGGCCCCAGTGCTGCAAT
GATACCGCGAGACCCACGCTCACCGGCTCCAGATTTATCAGCAATAAACCAGCCAGCCGGAAGGGCCGAG
CGCAGAAGTGGTCCTGCAACTTTATCCGCCTCCATCCAGTCTATTAATTGTTGCCGGGAAGCTAGAGTAA
GTAGTTCGCCAGTTAATAGTTTGCGCAACGTTGTTGCCATTGCTACAGGCATCGTGGTGTCACGCTCGTC
GTTTGGTATGGCTTCATTCAGCTCCGGTTCCCAACGATCAAGGCGAGTTACATGATCCCCCATGTTGTGC
AAAAAAGCGGTTAGCTCCTTCGGTCCTCCGATCGTTGTCAGAAGTAAGTTGGCCGCAGTGTTATCACTCA
TGGTTATGGCAGCACTGCATAATTCTCTTACTGTCATGCCATCCGTAAGATGCTTTTCTGTGACTGGTGA
GTACTCAACCAAGTCATTCTGAGAATAGTGTATGCGGCGACCGAGTTGCTCTTGCCCGGCGTCAATACGG
GATAATACCGCGCCACATAGCAGAACTTTAAAAGTGCTCATCATTGGAAAACGTTCTTCGGGGCGAAAAC
TCTCAAGGATCTTACCGCTGTTGAGATCCAGTTCGATGTAACCCACTCGTGCACCCAACTGATCTTCAGC
ATCTTTTACTTTCACCAGCGTTTCTGGGTGAGCAAAAACAGGAAGGCAAAATGCCGCAAAAAAGGGAATA
AGGGCGACACGGAAATGTTGAATACTCATACTCTTCCTTTTTCAATATTATTGAAGCATTTATCAGGGTT
ATTGTCTCATGAGCGGATACATATTTGAATGTATTTAGAAAAATAAACAAATAGGGGTTCCGCGCACATT
TCCCCGAAAAGTGCCACCTGACGTC
