>Addgene plasmid #85705 | pcDNAKv10.1mVenus | addgene partial sequence | sequence record 167494 | CMV-F 5'-CGCAAATGGGCGGTAGGCGTG-3'
AGCAGAGCTCGTTTAGTGAACCGTCAGAATTAATTCAGATCTGGTACCGGGCCCCCCCTCGAGCTCGGTA
CCCAGCTTGCTTGTTCTTTTTGCAGAAGCTCAGAATAAACGCTCAACTTTGGCAGATCAATTCCCCCCAC
CGCGGTGGCGGCCGGAATTCCGGGCCCGCCGGACCCCGAGCTGCTGGGAGGATGACCATGGCTGGGGGCA
GGAGGGGACTAGTGGCCCCTCAAAACACGTTTCTGGAGAATATTGTTCGGCGGTCCAATGATACTAATTT
TGTGTTGGGGAATGCTCAGATAGTGGACTGGCCTATTGTGTACAGCAATGATGGATTTTGCAAGCTGTCT
GGCTATCACAGGGCAGAAGTGATGCAAAAAAGCAGCACCTGCAGTTTTATGTATGGGGAGCTGACTGATA
AAGACACGATTGAAAAAGTGCGGCAAACATTTGAGAACTATGAGATGAATTCCTTTGAAATTCTGATGTA
CAAGAAGAACAGGACACCTGTGTGGTTCTTTGTGAAAATTGCTCCAATTCGAAACGAACAGGATAAAGTG
GTTTTATTTCTTTGCACTTTCAGTGACATAACAGCTTTCAAACAGCCAATTGAGGATGATTCATGTAAAG
GCTGGGGGAAGTTTGCTCGGCTGACAAGAGCACTGACAAGCAGCAGGGGTGTCCTGCAGCAGCTGGCTCC
AAGCGTGCAAAAAGGCGAGAATGTCCACAAGCACTCCCGCCTGGCAGAGGTCCTACAGCTGGGCTCAGAC
ATCCTTCCCCAGTACAAGCAAGAGGCACCAAAGACTCCCCCTCACATCATCTTACATTATTGTGTTTTTA
AGACCACGTGGGATTGGATCATCTTGATCTTGACCTTCTATACAGCCATCTTGGTCCCTTATAATGTCTC
CTTCAAAACCAGGCAGAATAATGTGGCCTGGCTGGTTGTTGATAGCATCGTGGATGTTATCTTTTT
