>Addgene plasmid #85705 | pcDNAKv10.1mVenus | addgene partial sequence | sequence record 167497 | EGFP-N 5'-CGTCGCCGTCCAGCTCGACCAG-3'
GCTCCTCGCCCTTGCTCACCATGGCGGCCGCGCTGGCTCCAAAAATGTCTCTCTCTGATTCTGGGGACTG
TGGCCTCGATATTTCAAACAACTCCTGAGGAGACTGAGAGGATCTTCTGGAAGTTAATATCCTGAGTATC
TCAGAGAGCTGTTTCTCAATATTGGTCATTTTGGCGTTTAAGGCCTTGATGTCCTCCTTCAGCTCGTGCC
TCACCTCCAGGACTGTGGCCTGCAGCGTCTGCTCAGGGATGGGGTAGAACGAATGCTTGACCTCTGCCAG
GATGGGACTCCGATCCTGGGGACTCCTGGCCTCACCCACGTTGTCCAGGCGCAAGTCGCTCTTGGTGATG
CCACTGTCACACGAGTCTGTCTTCTTCAGTGTGGCCTCGCCTGACGCTTTTGTCCTCTCGGGAAGTGTCT
CCATCGACTCAGCCTTGGACACCTTGTTCCAGTCCTCACTCTTCCCGCAAGCATCTTTGAAGCGGGCCCA
GCTTTTGCGCTTGGCACAATCGCCCCCGCCCCCCTTGGGGCCCAGGCACTCGGACCCTGGCGCCTGTAGC
TTTGCGTGGTCTGGCACCCCGGAGGTGGAGGCTGCCTGGAAGGATACGGGCGTGGCAGGACTCTCACGCA
CGGTGACCACGCTGGCCTTCACGAGGCTGTGGTTGGCGGAGGCATGCTCTGTAAGGACATTGCCCTTCTC
CACATCTAGGTCATCCAGGTCCCGGCCCCCTCTCTCAGCTGCCAGCCTGGCCTCTTTCTGCTGTCGGAAT
CTCTGGAAGAGGCGCCGGACAGGGTGGTCCGGGGGCAAGATCAGGGGGGCCTCATTCTTTCGTTTCATGC
GTTCTTCCTCTTCACGTTTCACATCGCTGATCTTCCGGAACACAATCCTCTTCCTCAAGTTGTACGTCAG
A
